>Addgene plasmid #85941 | pOP549 | addgene full sequence | sequence record 169582 | Addgene NGS Result
GACGTCTGTGCAAGTACTACTGTTCTGCAGTCACTTGAATTCGATACCCAGCTGTTATTTGTATAGTTCA
TCCATGCCATGTGTAATCCCAGCAGCGGTTACAAACTCAAGAAGGACCATGTGGTCTCTCTTTTCGTTGG
GATCTTTCGAAAGGGCAGATTGTGTGGACAGGTAATGGTTGTCTGGTAAAAGGACAGGGCCATCGCCAAT
CGGAGTATTTTGTTGATAATGGTCTGCTAGTTGAACGCTTCCATCTTCAATGTTGTGTCTAATTTTGAAG
TTAACTTTGATTCCATTCTTTTGTTTGTCTGCCATGATGTATACATTGTGTGAGTTATAGTTGTATTCCA
ATTTGTGTCCAAGAATGTTTCCATCTTCTTTAAAATCAATACCTTTTAACTCGATTCTATTAACAAGGGT
ATCACCTTCAAACTTGACTTCAGCACGTGTCTTGTAGTTCCCGTCATCTTTGAAAAATATAGTTCTTTCC
TGTACGTAACCTTCGGGCATGGCACTCTTGAAAAAGTCATGCTGTTTCATGTGATCTGGGTATCTCGCAA
AGCATTGAACACCATAACCGAAAGTAGTGACAAGTGTTGGCCACGGAACAGGTAGTTTTCCAGTAGTGCA
AATAAATTTAAGGGTAAGTTTTCCGTATGTTGCATCACCTTCACCCTCTCCACTGACAGAAAATTTGTGC
CCATTAACATCACCATCTAATTCAACAAGAATTGGGACAACTCCAGTGAAAAGTTCTTCTCCTTTACGCA
TGTGCACTACCTCCTTGGTTGTCTATGCTATGCTGATCTACAACTGGCATGCGGTCAGTGCGTCCTGCTG
ATGTGCTCAGTATCTCTATCACTGATAGGGATGTCAATCTCTATCACTGATAGGGAAACGTTTCGCAGAA
GCTTCCGCAAGGTACCACTTTGCCGCGGTTACTGCCCGCTTTCCAGTCGGGAAACCTGTCGTGCCAGTTG
CATTAATGAATCGGCCAACGCGCGGGGAGAGGCGGTTTGCGTATTGGGAGCCAGGGTGGTTTTTCTTTTC
ACCAGTGAGACGGGCAACAGTTGATTGCCCTTCACCGCCTGGCCCTGAGAGAGTTGCAGCAAGCGGTCCA
CGCTGGTTTGCCCCAGCAGGCGAAAATCCTGTTTGATGGTGGTTAACGGCGGGATATAACATGAGCTGTC
TTCGGTATCGTCGTATCCCACTACCGAGATGTCCGCACCAACGCGCAGCCCGGACTCGGTAATGGCGCGC
ATTGCGCCCAGCGCCATCTGATCGTTGGCAACCAGCATCGCAGTGGGAACGATGCCCTCATTCAGCATTT
GCATGGTTTGTTGAAAACCGGACATGGCACTCCAGTCGCCTTCCCGTTCCGCTATCGGCTGAATTTGATT
GCGAGTGAGATATTTATGCCAGCCAGCCAGACGCAGACGCGCCGAGACAGAACTTAATGGGCCCGCTAAC
AGCGCGATTTGCTGGTGACCCAATGCGACCAGATGCTCCACGCCCAGTCGCGTACCGTCTTCATGGGAGA
AAATAATACTGTTGATGGGTGTCTGGTCAGAGACATCAAGAAATAACGCCGGAACATTAGTGCAGGCAGC
TTCCACAGCAATGGCATCCTGGTCATCCAGCGGATAGTTAATGATCAGCCCACTGACGCGCTGCGCGAGA
AGATTGTGAACCGCCGCTTTACAGGCTTCGACGCCGCTTCGTTCTACCATCGACACCACCACGCTGGCAC
CCAGTTGATCGGCGCGAGATTTAATCGCCGCGACAATTTGCGACGGCGCGTGCAGGGCCAGACTGGAGGT
GGCAACGCCAATCAGCAACGACTGTTTGCCCGCCAGTTGTTGTGCCACGCGGTTGGGAATGTAATTCAGC
TCCGCCATCGCCGCTTCCACTTTTTCCCGCGTTTTCGCAGAAACGTGGCTGGCCTGGTTCACCACGCGGG
AAACGGTCTGATAAGAGACACCGGCATACTCTGCGACATCGTACAGCGTTACTGGTTTCATTGTACACCC
TCTCCTTATATTGGGACCTATGGCACTAACGTTCGTAGGGGTCAGTGCGTCCTGCTGATGTGCTCAGTAT
CTCTATCACTGATAGGGATGTCAATCTCTATCACTGATAGGGACGGCCGCCCGTTCCATGGCTGAAATGA
GCTGTTGACAATGGAGACCGCCACTATTATAATGTGTGGAATTGTGAGCGGATAACAATTTCACACCCGC
CTTCGGCGAAGCTAGGGACGAGAGCTAGCATGTCTCGTTTAGATAAAAGTAAAGTGATTAACAGCGCATT
AGAGCTGCTTAATGAGGTCGGAATCGAAGGTTTAACAACCCGTAAACTCGCCCAGAAGCTAGGTGTAGAG
CAGCCTACATTGTATTGGCATGTAAAAAATAAGCGGGCTTTGCTCGACGCCTTAGCCATTGAGATGTTAG
ATAGGCACCATACTCACTTTTGCCCTTTAGAAGGGGAAAGCTGGCAAGATTTTTTACGTAATAACGCTAA
AAGTTTTAGATGTGCTTTACTAAGTCATCGCGATGGAGCAAAAGTACATTTAGGTACACGGCCTACAGAA
AAACAGTATGAAACTCTCGAAAATCAATTAGCCTTTTTATGCCAACAAGGTTTTTCACTAGAGAATGCAT
TATATGCACTCAGCGCTGTGGGGCATTTTACTTTAGGTTGCGTATTGGAAGATCAAGAGCATCAAGTCGC
TAAAGAAGAAAGGGAAACACCTACTACTGATAGTATGCCGCCATTATTACGACAAGCTATCGAATTATTT
GATCACCAAGGTGCAGAGCCAGCCTTCTTATTCGGCCTTGAATTGATCATCTGCGGATTAGAAAAACAAC
TTAAATGTGAAAGTGGGTCTTAAGAGCTCGGACTGCTTAAGTCGCTCCATATGCTCGTTCCCGGGCGAAA
TGAGCTGTTGACAATTAATCATCCGGCTCGTATAATGTGTGGAATTGTGAGCGGATAACAATTTCACACC
AATTGAGTATTAACTATCGTTCAACTGATAGGGAGGCGCCGATGGTGAGCAAGGGCGAGGAGGATAACAT
GGCCATCATCAAGGAGTTCATGCGCTTCAAGGTTCACATGGAGGGCTCCGTGAACGGCCACGAGTTCGAG
ATCGAGGGCGAGGGCGAGGGCCGCCCCTACGAGGGCACCCAGACCGCCAAGCTGAAGGTGACCAAGGGTG
GCCCCCTGCCCTTCGCCTGGGACATCCTGTCCCCTCAGTTCATGTACGGCTCCAAGGCCTACGTGAAGCA
CCCCGCCGACATCCCCGACTACTTGAAGCTGTCCTTCCCCGAGGGCTTCAAGTGGGAGCGCGTGATGAAC
TTCGAGGACGGCGGCGTGGTGACCGTGACCCAGGACTCCTCCCTGCAAGACGGCGAGTTCATCTACAAGG
TGAAGCTGCGCGGCACCAACTTCCCCTCCGACGGCCCCGTAATGCAGAAGAAGACTATGGGCTGGGAGGC
CTCCTCCGAGCGGATGTACCCCGAGGACGGCGCGCTGAAGGGCGAGATCAAGCAGAGGCTGAAGCTGAAG
GACGGCGGCCACTACGACGCTGAGGTCAAGACCACCTACAAGGCCAAGAAGCCCGTGCAACTGCCCGGCG
CGTACAACGTCAACATCAAGTTGGACATCACCTCCCACAACGAGGACTACACCATCGTGGAACAGTACGA
ACGCGCCGAGGGCCGCCACTCCACCGGCGGCATGGACGAGCTGTATAAGTAAGATATCTATCGCCCTAGG
GACCGTCTCGAGAGAATCAATATTAATCCAACGCGTGGCATCAAATAAAACGAAAGGCTCAGTCGAAAGA
CTGGGCCTTTCGTTTTATCTGTTGTTTGTCGGTGAACGCTCTCCTGAGTAGGACAATCCGCCGCCCTAGA
CTTAGCGGTCGTTCGACTGCGGCGAGCGGAAATGGCTTACGAACGGGGCGGAGATTTCCTGGAAGATGCC
AGGAAGATACTTAACAGGGAAGTGAGAGGGCCGCGGCAAAGCCGTTTTTCCATAGGCTCCGCCCCCCTGA
CAAGCATCACGAAATCTGACGCTCAAATCAGTGGTGGCGAAACCCGACAGGACTATAAAGATACCAGGCG
TTTCCCCCTGGCGGCTCCCTCGTGCGCTCTCCTGTTCCTGCCTTTCGGTTTACCGGTGTCATTCCGCTGT
TATGGCCGCGTTTGTCTCATTCCACGCCTGACACTCAGTTCCGGGTAGGCAGTTCGCTCCAAGCTGGACT
GTATGCACGAACCCCCCGTTCAGTCCGACCGCTGCGCCTTATCCGGTAACTATCGTCTTGAGTCCAACCC
GGAAAGACATGCAAAAGCACCACTGGCAGCAGCCACTGGTAATTGATTTAGAGGAGTTAGTCTTGAAGTC
ATGCGCCGGTTAAGGCTAAACTGAAAGGACAAGTTTTGGTGACTGCGCTCCTCCAAGCCAGTTACCTCGG
TTCAAAGAGTTGGTAGCTCAGAGAACCTTCGAAAAACCGCCCTGCAAGGCGGTTTTTTCGTTTTCAGAGC
AAGAGATTACGCGCAGACCAAAACGATCTCAAGAAGATCATCTTATTAATCAGATAAAATATTTCTAGAT
TTCAGTGCAATTTATCTCTTCAAATGTAGCACCTGAAGTCAGCCCCATACGATATAAGTTGTTCATGGCT
AGTGCTTGGATTCTCACCAATAAAAAACGCCCGGCGGCAACCGAGCGTTCTGAACAAATCCAGATGGAGT
TCTGAGGTCATTACTGGATCTATCAACAGGAGTCCAAGCCAATTCTCGAACCCCAGAGTCCCGCTCAGAA
GAACTCGTCAAGAAGGCGATAGAAGGCGATGCGCTGCGAATCGGGAGCGGCGATACCGTAAAGCACGAGG
AAGCGGTCAGCCCATTCGCCGCCAAGCTCTTCAGCAATATCACGGGTAGCCAACGCTATGTCCTGATAGC
GGTCCGCCACACCCAGCCGGCCACAGTCGATGAATCCAGAAAAGCGGCCATTTTCCACCATGATATTCGG
CAAGCAGGCATCGCCGTGGGTCACGACGAGATCCTCGCCGTCGGGCATACGCGCCTTGAGCCTGGCGAAC
AGTTCGGCTGGCGCGAGCCCCTGATGCTCTTCGTCCAGATCATCCTGATCGACAAGACCGGCTTCCATCC
GAGTACGTGCTCGCTCGATGCGATGTTTCGCTTGGTGGTCGAATGGGCAGGTAGCCGGATCAAGCGTATG
CAGCCGCCGCATTGCATCAGCCATGATGGATACTTTCTCGGCAGGAGCAAGGTGAGATGACAGGAGATCC
TGCCCCGGCACTTCGCCCAATAGCAGCCAGTCCCTTCCCGCTTCAGTGACAACGTCGAGCACAGCCGCGC
AAGGAACGCCCGTCGTGGCCAGCCACGATAGCCGCGCTGCCTCGTCTTGCAGTTCATTCAGGGCACCGGA
CAGGTCGGTCTTGACAAAAAGAACCGGGCGACCCTGCGCTGACAGCCGGAACACGGCGGCATCAGAGCAG
CCGATTGTCTGTTGTGCCCAGTCATAGCCGAATAGCCTCTCCACCCAAGCCGCCGGAGAACCTGCGTGCA
ATCCATCTTGTTCAATCATGCGAAACGATCCTCATCCTGTCTCTTGATCAGATCTTGATCCCCTGCGCCA
TCAGATCCTTGGCGGCAAGAAAGCCATCCAGTTTACTTTGCAGGGCTTCCCAACCTTACCAGAGGGCGGC
CCAACTGGCAATTCC
Features (pLannotate 1.2.2; 15 found; start..end, strand, type, name):
     58..771     -  CDS            hfriFP: hfriFP is a fluorescent protein published in 2013, derived from Herbaspirillum frisingense.
    823..896     -  promoter       PLtetO-1 promoter: modified phage lambda PL promoter with tet operator sites (Lutz and Bujard, 1997)
    942..2021    -  CDS            lacI: LACI_ECOLI - Experimental evidence at protein level: Swiss-Prot protein existence level 1. Repressor of the lactose operon. Binds allolactose as an inducer. From Escherichia coli (strain K12).
   2070..2143    -  promoter       PLtetO-1 promoter: modified phage lambda PL promoter with tet operator sites (Lutz and Bujard, 1997)
   2212..2228    +  protein_bind   lac operator: The lac repressor binds to the lac operator to inhibit transcription in E. coli. This inhibition can be relieved by adding lactose or isopropyl-β-D-thiogalactopyranoside (IPTG). lac repressor encoded by lacI
   2270..2890    +  CDS            tetR: TETR2_ECOLX - Experimental evidence at protein level: Swiss-Prot protein existence level 1. TetR is the repressor of the tetracycline resistance element; its N-terminal region forms a helix-turn-helix structure and binds DNA. Binding of tetracycline to TetR reduces the repressor affinity for the tetracycline resistance gene (tetA) promoter operator sites. From Escherichia coli.
   2948..2977    +  promoter       trc promoter: strong E. coli promoter; hybrid between the trp and lac UV5 promoters
   2985..3001    +  protein_bind   lac operator: The lac repressor binds to the lac operator to inhibit transcription in E. coli. This inhibition can be relieved by adding lactose or isopropyl-β-D-thiogalactopyranoside (IPTG). lac repressor encoded by lacI
   3052..3759    +  CDS            mCherry: mCherry is a basic (constitutively fluorescent) red fluorescent protein published in 2004, derived from Discosoma sp.. It is reported to be a very rapidly-maturing monomer with low acid sensitivity.
   3822..3893    +  terminator     rrnB T1 terminator: transcription terminator T1 from the E. coli rrnB gene
   3926..3949    -  rep_origin     RSF ori (fragment): Plasmids containing the RSF 1030 origin of replication can be propagated in E. coli cells that contain additional plasmids with compatible origins.
   4037..4582    -  rep_origin     p15A ori: Plasmids containing the medium-copy-number p15A origin of replication can be propagated in E. coli cells that contain a second plasmid with the ColE1 origin.
   4700..4794    -  terminator     lambda t0 terminator: transcription terminator from phage lambda
   4828..5619    -  CDS            neo: KKA2_KLEPN - Also known as kan, nptII. Experimental evidence at protein level: Swiss-Prot protein existence level 1. Resistance to kanamycin, neomycin, paromomycin, ribostamycin, butirosin and gentamicin B. From Klebsiella pneumoniae.
   5651..5755    -  CDS            tnpA (fragment): TN5P_ECOLX - Also known as tnp. Experimental evidence at protein level: Swiss-Prot protein existence level 1. Mediates transposition of transposon Tn5 by a 'cut and paste' mechanism. First, the monomeric transposase binds the 19 bp inverted DNA repeats flanking the transposon. Then, dimerization of the DNA- bound transposase creates a synaptic DNA complex. After nicking of the first DNA strand, excision of the transposon proceeds through a series of intermediates. The transposase then mediates the insertion of the transposon at a new site by strand transfer. The activity of the wild- type tran
