[The description below was written by a language model from this plasmid's Addgene catalogue record and pLannotate feature annotations shown in this document.]
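Description:
pOP549 is a 5,755 nt bacterial expression plasmid carrying a synthetic bi-stable (toggle) switch for use in E. coli. The catalogue lists the backbone as unknown, but the annotated sequence shows a p15A origin of replication, consistent with the low-copy designation and compatible with ColE1-type plasmids, plus a short RSF ori fragment that is probably a residual match. Selection is by kanamycin through the neo (nptII) gene, which is followed by a lambda t0 terminator. A small tnpA fragment next to it is most likely a remnant of the Tn5 source of the marker.

The switch is built from two mutually repressing arms arranged divergently. On one strand, PLtetO-1 promoters, which are repressed by TetR, separately drive lacI and a fluorescent reporter that pLannotate identifies as hfriFP. On the other strand, tetR sits downstream of a lac operator, and a second annotated trc promoter with its own lac operator drives mCherry, ending at the rrnB T1 terminator. LacI therefore shuts off tetR and mCherry, while TetR shuts off lacI and the other reporter, so the cell settles into one of two stable states, each reported by a different fluorescent protein. In circuits of this design, IPTG or a tetracycline-class inducer relieves the respective repressor and can flip the state.

According to the record, the plasmid resembles pOP512 but carries a lambda cI OR1 operator in the ptrc-2 promoter that drives tetR. This would make that arm additionally responsive to cI repressor. Neither that operator nor the promoter itself is called out in the feature table; only the lac operator upstream of tetR is annotated. The construct was assembled by Gibson cloning and comes from work on encryption and steganography of synthetic gene circuits.
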