Addgene plasmid #85941: pOP549
Purpose: Bi-stable switch, similar to pOP512 but with a lambdaCI OR_1 operator in ptrc-2 promoter driving tetR.
Depositing lab: Timothy Lu. Depositing organization: Massachusetts Institute of Technology. Publication: Encryption and steganography of synthetic gene circuits. Purcell O, Wang J, Siuti P, Lu TK. Nat Commun. 2018 Nov 22;9(1):4942. doi: 10.1038/s41467-018-07144-7. PubMed 30467337.
Backbone
  Vector backbone: Unknown
  Vector type: Bacterial Expression
Growth in bacteria
  Bacterial resistance: Kanamycin, 50 μg/mL
  Growth temperature: 37°C
  Growth strain: DH5alpha
  Copy number: Low Copy
Gene/Insert
  Gene/Insert name: Bi-stable switch
  Species: Synthetic
  Cloning method: Gibson Cloning
  Sequencing primers: 5′ unknown
Terms and licenses: Academic/Nonprofit Terms; Industry Terms: Not Available to Industry
How to cite: pOP549 was a gift from Timothy Lu (Addgene plasmid # 85941 ; http://n2t.net/addgene:85941 ; RRID:Addgene_85941)
